Addgene plasmid #27514: pBS ZfHoxa2b
Depositing lab: Victoria Prince. Depositing organization: University of Chicago.
Backbone
  Vector backbone: pBluescript SK-
  Backbone manufacturer: Stratagene
  Backbone size w/o insert (bp): 3000
  Vector type: Riboprobe synthesis
Growth in bacteria
  Bacterial resistance: Ampicillin, 100 μg/mL
  Growth temperature: 37°C
  Growth strain: DH5alpha
  Copy number: High Copy
Gene/Insert
  Gene/Insert name: Hoxa2b
  Species: D. rerio (zebrafish)
  Insert size (bp): 1100
  Entrez Gene: hoxa2b (a.k.a. Z-75, hoxa2)
  Cloning method: Restriction Enzyme; 5′ cloning site XhoI (not destroyed); 3′ cloning site SacII (not destroyed)
  Sequencing primers: 5′ T7; 3′ T3
Terms and licenses: Academic/Nonprofit Terms; Industry Terms: Not Available to Industry
How to cite: pBS ZfHoxa2b was a gift from Victoria Prince (Addgene plasmid # 27514 ; http://n2t.net/addgene:27514 ; RRID:Addgene_27514)
