[The description below was written by a language model from this plasmid's Addgene catalogue record.]
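Description:
pBS ZfHoxa2b is a bacterial cloning plasmid built on the pBluescript SK- phagemid backbone (about 3 kb) and catalogued as a template for riboprobe synthesis. It is maintained in E. coli as a high-copy plasmid under ampicillin selection. No feature table accompanies the record, so the backbone elements are not individually annotated. pBluescript vectors generally carry a pUC-type origin, an f1 origin for single-stranded DNA rescue, and a multiple cloning site within a lacZα fragment that is flanked by opposing T7 and T3 bacteriophage RNA polymerase promoters.

The insert is an approximately 1.1 kb fragment of the zebrafish (Danio rerio) hoxa2b gene, a Hox-cluster homeobox transcription factor gene also listed under the aliases hoxa2 and Z-75. It was placed into the polylinker by restriction cloning between XhoI at the 5′ end and SacII at the 3′ end. Both sites remain intact, so the fragment can be excised or the plasmid linearized near the insert boundaries. The listed sequencing primers, T7 on the 5′ side and T3 on the 3′ side, match the flanking phage promoters. These promoters allow in vitro run-off transcription of either strand from linearized template. Given the stated orientation, transcription from the T3 side would be expected to give antisense RNA and from the T7 side sense RNA, although the record does not say this explicitly. It also does not say whether the insert is a full-length cDNA or a partial fragment.

There is no eukaryotic promoter or expression cassette described, so the construct is not meant for protein expression. Its typical use is to generate labelled RNA probes for detecting hoxa2b transcripts, for example by in situ hybridization in zebrafish embryos.
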