>Addgene plasmid #27514 | pBS ZfHoxa2b | addgene partial sequence | sequence record 33597 | 27514 with T7
ATGACGGATTCGAGCGAGAGACGGGTTTTATCAATAGTCAGCCGTCGCTCGCTGAGTGCCTGACATCTTT
TCCCCCTGTCGGTGATGCATTTCAAAGTTCATCAATCAAGAGCTCGACGCTTTCACACTCGACACTGATT
CCTCCTCCTTTTGAGCAGACCATTCCAAGCCTGAACCCCGGCAGCCACCCTCGCCACAGCCGGCCCAAGC
AGAACCCTAATGGCTCATGCCCGCTGCCTGCCGCATCCTTACCCCCAGAGTACCCTTGGATGAAGGAGAA
AAAAGCATCCAAGAAAAACCAGACAACTTCGACAGCGGCAACCACCGACCCTGGTCCACTATACTTCTCC
CCTCAAGGCTCGCCCGAGATTTCTGATGGTGGCAGTGGGGCAACTCGCCGACTCAGAACGGCGTACACTA
ATACTCAGCTGCTGGAGCTGGAGAAGGAGTTTCACTTCAACAAGTATCTGTGCCGGCCAAGGCGTGTGGA
AATCGCCGCTCTGCTAGACCTCACTGAACGACAAGTCAAAGTTTGGTTTCAAAACCGGAGAATGAAACAC
AAACGGCAAACGCAGTGCAAAGAGAATCATCACGGCGATGGAAAACCACCGAGCCTGGAGGAGGCAGGCG
GACGGGGTGATGGGAAATCTTTTTTCGAACAAGTGGCAAACAATGTATCA
